Addgene plasmid #223772: pGenlenti_ATG13-delta191-230
Purpose: Stable expression of protein in mammalian cell culture, rescue experiments
Depositing lab: Sascha Martens. Depositing organization: University of Vienna. Publication: Reconstitution of BNIP3/NIX-mitophagy initiation reveals hierarchical flexibility of the autophagy machinery. Adriaenssens E, Schaar S, Cook ASI, Stuke JFM, Sawa-Makarska J, Nguyen TN, Ren X, Schuschnig M, Romanov J, Khuu G, Uoselis L, Lazarou M, Hummer G, Hurley JH, Martens S. Nat Cell Biol. 2025 Jul 25. doi: 10.1038/s41556-025-01712-y. PubMed 40715440.
Backbone
  Vector backbone: pGenLenti
  Vector type: Lentiviral
  Selectable markers: Puromycin
Growth in bacteria
  Bacterial resistance: Ampicillin, 100 μg/mL
  Growth temperature: 37°C
  Growth strain: NEB Stable
  Copy number: Unknown
Gene/Insert
  Gene/Insert name: ATG13
  Species: H. sapiens (human)
  Mutation: aa 191-230 deleted (expresses 1-190, 231-517)
  Entrez Gene: ATG13 (a.k.a. KIAA0652, PARATARG8)
  Cloning method: Gibson Cloning
Terms and licenses: Academic/Nonprofit Terms; Industry Terms: Not Available to Industry
Depositor comments: Internal #: SMc2405 . Please visit https://doi.org/10.1101/2024.08.28.609967 for bioRxiv preprint.
How to cite: pGenlenti_ATG13-delta191-230 was a gift from Sascha Martens (Addgene plasmid # 223772 ; http://n2t.net/addgene:223772 ; RRID:Addgene_223772)
