[The description below was written by a language model from this plasmid's Addgene catalogue record and pLannotate feature annotations shown in this document.]
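Description:
pGenlenti_ATG13-delta191-230 is a lentiviral transfer plasmid built on the pGenLenti backbone for stable expression of a human ATG13 deletion mutant in mammalian cell culture. It is maintained in bacteria through a high-copy ColE1/pUC-type origin and an ampicillin resistance gene (β-lactamase with its own promoter). The viral portion has a third-generation style layout. A CMV enhancer/promoter sits upstream of a truncated HIV-1 5' LTR to drive genomic RNA production in packaging cells. It is followed by the Ψ packaging signal with a gag fragment, the Rev response element for Rev-dependent nuclear export, and the cPPT/CTS element that aids nuclear import of the reverse-transcribed genome. A second truncated LTR, preceded by a nef-derived fragment, closes the viral unit.

Between the LTRs, an internal CMV enhancer/promoter (with a T7 promoter just downstream) drives the ATG13 coding sequence. This sequence lacks residues 191–230, so the product comprises amino acids 1–190 joined to 231–517. A short annotation matching a fragment of the 3xFLAG tag lies just after the open reading frame, suggesting a C-terminal FLAG-type epitope, although the catalogue fields do not mention a tag. An EMCV IRES then allows translation of puromycin N-acetyltransferase from the same transcript, which links puromycin selection of transduced cells to expression of the insert. A WPRE enhances transcript stability and expression. ATG13 is a component of the ULK1 autophagy initiation complex. The stated purpose is stable expression and rescue experiments, and the associated work concerns BNIP3/NIX mitophagy initiation. This suggests the mutant is used to test the role of the deleted region, though the record does not say what that region does.
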