Features (pLannotate 1.2.2; 24 found; start..end, strand, type, name):
     31..83      -  misc_feature   bom (fragment): basis of mobility region from pBR322
    237..616     +  enhancer       CMV enhancer: human cytomegalovirus immediate early enhancer
    617..816     +  promoter       CMV promoter: human cytomegalovirus (CMV) immediate early promoter
    834..1014    +  LTR            5' LTR (truncated): truncated 5' long terminal repeat (LTR) from HIV-1
   1061..1186    +  misc_feature   HIV-1 Ψ: packaging signal of human immunodeficiency virus type 1
   1170..1508    +  CDS            HIV-1 gag (fragment): gag protein from human immunodeficiency virus 1; gag
   1683..1916    +  misc_feature   RRE: The Rev response element (RRE) of HIV-1 allows for Rev-dependent mRNA export from the nucleus to the cytoplasm.
   2293..2393    +  CDS            Rev (fragment): human immunodeficiency virus 1 (HIV-1) Rev protein; rev; enhances nuclear export of unspliced and incompletely spliced viral mRNAs
   2443..2560    +  misc_feature   cPPT/CTS: central polypurine tract and central termination sequence of HIV-1
   2643..3022    +  enhancer       CMV enhancer: human cytomegalovirus immediate early enhancer
   3024..3223    +  promoter       CMV promoter: human cytomegalovirus (CMV) immediate early promoter
   3252..3270    +  promoter       T7 promoter: promoter for bacteriophage T7 RNA polymerase
   3298..4728    +  CDS            ATG13 (fragment): ATG13_HUMAN - Also known as KIAA0652. Experimental evidence at protein level: Swiss-Prot protein existence level 1. Autophagy factor required for autophagosome formation and mitophagy. Target of the TOR kinase signaling pathway that regulates autophagy through the control of the phosphorylation status of ATG13 and ULK1, and the regulation of the ATG13-ULK1-RB1CC1 complex. Through its regulation of ULK1 activity, plays a role in the regulation of the kinase activity of mTORC1 and cell proliferation. From Homo sapiens (Human).
   4762..4786    +  CDS            3xFLAG (fragment): three tandem FLAG® epitope tags
   4930..5392    +  misc_feature   IRES: internal ribosome entry site (IRES) of the encephalomyocarditis virus (EMCV)
   5394..5993    +  CDS            PuroR: puromycin N-acetyltransferase; pac from Streptomyces alboniger; confers resistance to puromycin
   6026..6049    +  misc_feature   MCS (fragment): pBluescript multiple cloning site
   6049..6637    +  misc_feature   WPRE: woodchuck hepatitis virus posttranscriptional regulatory element
   6638..6657    +  misc_feature   MCS (fragment): pBluescript multiple cloning site
   6659..7159    +  CDS            nef (fragment): NEF_HV1LA - Experimental evidence at protein level: Swiss-Prot protein existence level 1. Extracellular Nef protein targets CD4(+) T-lymphocytes for apoptosis by interacting with CXCR4 surface receptors. From Human immunodeficiency virus type 1 group M subtype B (isolate Lai) (HIV-1).
   7166..7346    +  LTR            5' LTR (truncated): truncated 5' long terminal repeat (LTR) from HIV-1
   7408..7996    -  rep_origin     ori: high-copy-number ColE1/pMB1/pBR322/pUC origin of replication
   8073..8933    -  CDS            AmpR: β-lactamase; bla; confers resistance to ampicillin, carbenicillin, and related antibiotics
   8934..9038    -  promoter       AmpR promoter: bla
>Addgene plasmid #223772 | pGenlenti_ATG13-delta191-230 | addgene full sequence | sequence record 453815 | Addgene NGS Result
GTCGACGGATCGGGAGATCTCCCGATCCCCTATGGTGCACTCTCAGTACAATCTGCTCTGATGCCGCATA
GTTAAGCCAGTATCTGCTCCCTGCTTGTGTGTTGGAGGTCGCTGAGTAGTGCGCGAGCAAAATTTAAGCT
ACAACAAGGCAAGGCTTGACCGACAATTGCATGAAGAATCTGCTTAGGGTTAGGCGTTTTGCGCTGCTTC
GCGATGTACGGGCCAGATATCGCGTTGACATTGATTATTGACTAGTTATTAATAGTAATCAATTACGGGG
TCATTAGTTCATAGCCCATATATGGAGTTCCGCGTTACATAACTTACGGTAAATGGCCCGCCTGGCTGAC
CGCCCAACGACCCCCGCCCATTGACGTCAATAATGACGTATGTTCCCATAGTAACGCCAATAGGGACTTT
CCATTGACGTCAATGGGTGGAGTATTTACGGTAAACTGCCCACTTGGCAGTACATCAAGTGTATCATATG
CCAAGTACGCCCCCTATTGACGTCAATGACGGTAAATGGCCCGCCTGGCATTATGCCCAGTACATGACCT
TATGGGACTTTCCTACTTGGCAGTACATCTACGTATTAGTCATCGCTATTACCATGGTGATGCGGTTTTG
GCAGTACATCAATGGGCGTGGATAGCGGTTTGACTCACGGGGATTTCCAAGTCTCCACCCCATTGACGTC
AATGGGAGTTTGTTTTGGCACCAAAATCAACGGGACTTTCCAAAATGTCGTAACAACTCCGCCCCATTGA
CGCAAATGGGCGGTAGGCGTGTACGGTGGGAGGTCTATATAAGCAGCGCGTTTTGCCTGTACTGGGTCTC
TCTGGTTAGACCAGATCTGAGCCTGGGAGCTCTCTGGCTAACTAGGGAACCCACTGCTTAAGCCTCAATA
AAGCTTGCCTTGAGTGCTTCAAGTAGTGTGTGCCCGTCTGTTGTGTGACTCTGGTAACTAGAGATCCCTC
AGACCCTTTTAGTCAGTGTGGAAAATCTCTAGCAGTGGCGCCCGAACAGGGACTTGAAAGCGAAAGGGAA
ACCAGAGGAGCTCTCTCGACGCAGGACTCGGCTTGCTGAAGCGCGCACGGCAAGAGGCGAGGGGCGGCGA
CTGGTGAGTACGCCAAAAATTTTGACTAGCGGAGGCTAGAAGGAGAGAGATGGGTGCGAGAGCGTCAGTA
TTAAGCGGGGGAGAATTAGATCGCGATGGGAAAAAATTCGGTTAAGGCCAGGGGGAAAGAAAAAATATAA
ATTAAAACATATAGTATGGGCAAGCAGGGAGCTAGAACGATTCGCAGTTAATCCTGGCCTGTTAGAAACA
TCAGAAGGCTGTAGACAAATACTGGGACAGCTACAACCATCCCTTCAGACAGGATCAGAAGAACTTAGAT
CATTATATAATACAGTAGCAACCCTCTATTGTGTGCATCAAAGGATAGAGATAAAAGACACCAAGGAAGC
TTTAGACAAGATAGAGGAAGAGCAAAACAAAAGTAAGACCACCGCACAGCAAGCGGCCGGCCGCTGATCT
TCAGACCTGGAGGAGGAGATATGAGGGACAATTGGAGAAGTGAATTATATAAATATAAAGTAGTAAAAAT
TGAACCATTAGGAGTAGCACCCACCAAGGCAAAGAGAAGAGTGGTGCAGAGAGAAAAAAGAGCAGTGGGA
ATAGGAGCTTTGTTCCTTGGGTTCTTGGGAGCAGCAGGAAGCACTATGGGCGCAGCGTCAATGACGCTGA
CGGTACAGGCCAGACAATTATTGTCTGGTATAGTGCAGCAGCAGAACAATTTGCTGAGGGCTATTGAGGC
GCAACAGCATCTGTTGCAACTCACAGTCTGGGGCATCAAGCAGCTCCAGGCAAGAATCCTGGCTGTGGAA
AGATACCTAAAGGATCAACAGCTCCTGGGGATTTGGGGTTGCTCTGGAAAACTCATTTGCACCACTGCTG
TGCCTTGGAATGCTAGTTGGAGTAATAAATCTCTGGAACAGATTTGGAATCACACGACCTGGATGGAGTG
GGACAGAGAAATTAACAATTACACAAGCTTAATACACTCCTTAATTGAAGAATCGCAAAACCAGCAAGAA
AAGAATGAACAAGAATTATTGGAATTAGATAAATGGGCAAGTTTGTGGAATTGGTTTAACATAACAAATT
GGCTGTGGTATATAAAATTATTCATAATGATAGTAGGAGGCTTGGTAGGTTTAAGAATAGTTTTTGCTGT
ACTTTCTATAGTGAATAGAGTTAGGCAGGGATATTCACCATTATCGTTTCAGACCCACCTCCCAACCCCG
AGGGGACCCGACAGGCCCGAAGGAATAGAAGAAGAAGGTGGAGAGAGAGACAGAGACAGATCCATTCGAT
TAGTGAACGGATCGGCACTGCGTGCGCCAATTCTGCAGACAAATGGCAGTATTCATCCACAATTTTAAAA
GAAAAGGGGGGATTGGGGGGTACAGTGCAGGGGAAAGAATAGTAGACATAATAGCAACAGACATACAAAC
TAAAGAATTACAAAAACAAATTACAAAAATTCAAAATTTTCGGGTTTATTACAGGGACAGCAGAGATCCA
GTTTGGTTAGTACCGGGCCCGCTCTAGACATGTCCAATATGACCGCCATGTTGACATTGATTATTGACTA
GTTATTAATAGTAATCAATTACGGGGTCATTAGTTCATAGCCCATATATGGAGTTCCGCGTTACATAACT
TACGGTAAATGGCCCGCCTGGCTGACCGCCCAACGACCCCCGCCCATTGACGTCAATAATGACGTATGTT
CCCATAGTAACGCCAATAGGGACTTTCCATTGACGTCAATGGGTGGAGTATTTACGGTAAACTGCCCACT
TGGCAGTACATCAAGTGTATCATATGCCAAGTCCGCCCCCTATTGACGTCAATGACGGTAAATGGCCCGC
CTGGCATTATGCCCAGTACATGACCTTACGGGACTTTCCTACTTGGCAGTACATCTACGTATTAGTCATC
GCTATTACCATGGTGATGCGGTTTTGGCAGTACACCAATGGGCGTGGATAGCGGTTTGACTCACGGGGAT
TTCCAAGTCTCCACCCCATTGACGTCAATGGGAGTTTGTTTTGGCACCAAAATCAACGGGACTTTCCAAA
ATGTCGTAATAACCCCGCCCCGTTGACGCAAATGGGCGGTAGGCGTGTACGGTGGGAGGTCTATATAAGC
AGAGCTCGTTTAGTGAACCGTCAGAATTTTGTAATACGACTCACTATAGGGCGGCCGGGAATTCGTCGAC
TGGATCCATGGAAACTGATCTCAATTCCCAGGACAGAAAGGACCTGGACAAGTTTATTAAATTTTTTGCC
CTCAAGACTGTCCAAGTGATTGTCCAGGCTCGGCTTGGTGAAAAGATTTGCACTCGTTCATCATCTTCTC
CAACGGGTTCAGATTGGTTCAACTTAGCAATCAAAGACATCCCAGAGGTTACACATGAAGCAAAGAAGGC
ACTGGCAGGACAGCTGCCTGCAGTCGGGAGGTCCATGTGTGTGGAGATTTCACTTAAGACTTCTGAGGGA
GATTCCATGGAGCTGGAAATATGGTGTCTTGAAATGAATGAAAAGTGTGATAAAGAAATCAAAGTTTCCT
ACACGGTGTACAACAGACTGTCATTGCTGCTGAAGTCCCTTCTTGCTATAACTAGGGTGACACCAGCCTA
TAGGCTCTCCAGGAAACAAGGGCATGAATATGTCATATTATACAGGATATATTTTGGAGAAGTTCAGCTG
AGTGGCTTAGGAGAAGGCTTCCAGACAGTTCGTGTTGGGACAGTGGGCACCCCTGTGGGCACCATCACTC
TTTCTTGTGCTTACAGATACAGAACTGCTGGTGAGGACACTGGAGTAATATACCCGTCTGTAGAAGACTC
TCAAGAAGTGTGTACCACCTCTTTTTCCACCTCCCCACCATCCCAGCTCTCAAGCTCTCGCCTTTCCTAT
CAGCCTGCTGCCCTGGGCGTTGGATCAGCTGACCTGGCTTATCCAGTAGTGTTTGCTGCTGGCTTAAATG
CTACACACCCTCACCAGCTGATGGTTCCTGGGAAGGAAGGTGGGGTACCCCTTGCTCCCAACCAGCCTGT
CCATGGTACCCAGGCTGACCAGGAGAGACTGGCAACCTGCACCCCTTCTGACAGAACCCACTGTGCTGCC
ACACCCTCCAGTAGTGAGGATACTGAAACCGTATCAAACAGCAGTGAGGGACGGGCCTCCCCTCACGATG
TCTTGGAGACCATCTTTGTCCGAAAAGTGGGGGCTTTTGTCAACAAACCCATTAACCAGGTGACCCTGAC
GAGTTTGGATATACCCTTTGCCATGTTTGCTCCCAAGAATTTGGAGCTGGAGGATACCGATCCAATGGTG
AATCCTCCAGATTCCCCAGAGACTGAATCTCCTCTCCAGGGCAGCCTGCACTCAGATGGCTCCAGCGGGG
GCAGCAGTGGCAATACCCATGATGACTTTGTTATGATAGACTTTAAACCAGCTTTTTCTAAAGATGACAT
TCTTCCGATGGACCTGGGGACCTTCTATCGGGAGTTTCAGAACCCACCTCAGCTGAGCAGCCTCTCCATA
GATATTGGAGCACAGTCCATGGCTGAAGACTTGGACTCATTACCAGAGAAGCTGGCTGTGCATGAGAAGA
ATGTCCGCGAGTTTGATGCCTTTGTGGAAACCCTGCAGTAAGCTAGCGGACCGACGCGTACGCGGCCGCT
CGATTACAAGGATGACGACGATAAGGTTTAAACCTAGGCGTAGCGGCCGCAAATTCCGCCCCTCTCCCTC
CCCCCCCCCTAACGTTACTGGCCGAAGCCGCTTGGAATAAGGCCGGTGTGCGTTTGTCTATATGTTATTT
TCCACCATATTGCCGTCTTTTGGCAATGTGAGGGCCCGGAAACCTGGCCCTGTCTTCTTGACGAGCATTC
CTAGGGGTCTTTCCCCTCTCGCCAAAGGAATGCAAGGTCTGTTGAATGTCGTGAAGGAAGCAGTTCCTCT
GGAAGCTTCTTGAAGACAAACAACGTCTGTAGCGACCCTTTGCAGGCAGCGGAACCCCCCACCTGGCGAC
AGGTGCCTCTGCGGCCAAAAGCCACGTGTATAAGATACACCTGCAAAGGCGGCACAACCCCAGTGCCACG
TTGTGAGTTGGATAGTTGTGGAAAGAGTCAAATGGCTCTCCTCAAGCGTATTCAACAAGGGGCTGAAGGA
TGCCCAGAAGGTACCCCATTGTATGGGATCTGATCTGGGGCCTCGGTGCACATGCTTTACATGTGTTTAG
TCGAGGTTAAAAAAACGTCTAGGCCCCCCGAACCACGGGGACGTGGTTTTCCTTTGAAAAACACGATGAT
AATATGACCGAGTACAAGCCCACGGTGCGCCTCGCCACCCGCGACGACGTCCCCCGGGCAGTACGCACCC
TCGCCGCCGCGTTCGCCGACTACCCCGCCACGCGCCACACCGTCGATCCAGACCGCCACATCGAGCGGGT
CACCGAGCTGCAAGAACTCTTCCTCACGCGCGTCGGGCTCGACATCGGCAAGGTGTGGGTCGCGGACGAC
GGCGCCGCGGTGGCGGTCTGGACCACGCCGGAGAGCGTCGAAGCGGGGGCGGTGTTCGCCGAGATCGGCC
CGCGCATGGCCGAGTTGAGCGGTTCCCGGCTGGCCGCGCAGCAACAGATGGAAGGCCTCCTGGCGCCGCA
CCGGCCCAAGGAGCCCGCGTGGTTCCTGGCCACCGTCGGCGTCTCGCCCGACCACCAGGGCAAGGGTCTG
GGCAGCGCCGTCGTGCTCCCCGGAGTGGAGGCGGCCGAGCGCGCCGGGGTGCCCGCCTTCCTGGAGACCT
CCGCGCCCCGCAACCTCCCCTTCTACGAGCGGCTCGGCTTCACCGTCACCGCCGACGTCGAGGTGCCCGA
AGGACCGCGCACCTGGTGCATGACCCGCAAGCCCGGTGCCTGAACATGTTTAAGGGTTCCGGTTCCACTA
GGTACAATTCGATATCAAGCTTATCGATAATCAACCTCTGGATTACAAAATTTGTGAAAGATTGACTGGT
ATTCTTAACTATGTTGCTCCTTTTACGCTATGTGGATACGCTGCTTTAATGCCTTTGTATCATGCTATTG
CTTCCCGTATGGCTTTCATTTTCTCCTCCTTGTATAAATCCTGGTTGCTGTCTCTTTATGAGGAGTTGTG
GCCCGTTGTCAGGCAACGTGGCGTGGTGTGCACTGTGTTTGCTGACGCAACCCCCACTGGTTGGGGCATT
GCCACCACCTGTCAGCTCCTTTCCGGGACTTTCGCTTTCCCCCTCCCTATTGCCACGGCGGAACTCATCG
CCGCCTGCCTTGCCCGCTGCTGGACAGGGGCTCGGCTGTTGGGCACTGACAATTCCGTGGTGTTGTCGGG
GAAATCATCGTCCTTTCCTTGGCTGCTCGCCTGTGTTGCCACCTGGATTCTGCGCGGGACGTCCTTCTGC
TACGTCCCTTCGGCCCTCAATCCAGCGGACCTTCCTTCCCGCGGCCTGCTGCCGGCTCTGCGGCCTCTTC
CGCGTCTTCGCCTTCGCCCTCAGACGAGTCGGATCTCCCTTTGGGCCGCCTCCCCGCATCGATACCGTCG
ACCTCGATCGAGACCTAGAAAAACATGGAGCAATCACAAGTAGCAATACAGCAGCTACCAATGCTGATTG
TGCCTGGCTAGAAGCACAAGAGGAGGAGGAGGTGGGTTTTCCAGTCACACCTCAGGTACCTTTAAGACCA
ATGACTTACAAGGCAGCTGTAGATCTTAGCCACTTTTTAAAAGAAAAGGGGGGACTGGAAGGGCTAATTC
ACTCCCAACGAAGACAAGATATCCTTGATCTGTGGATCTACCACACACAAGGCTACTTCCCTGATTGGCA
GAACTACACACCAGGGCCAGGGATCAGATATCCACTGACCTTTGGATGGTGCTACAAGCTAGTACCAGTT
GAGCAAGAGAAGGTAGAAGAAGCCAATGAAGGAGAGAACACCCGCTTGTTACACCCTGTGAGCCTGCATG
GGATGGATGACCCGGAGAGAGAAGTATTAGAGTGGAGGTTTGACAGCCGCCTAGCATTTCATCACATGGC
CCGAGAGCTGCATCCGGACTGTACTGGGTCTCTCTGGTTAGACCAGATCTGAGCCTGGGAGCTCTCTGGC
TAACTAGGGAACCCACTGCTTAAGCCTCAATAAAGCTTGCCTTGAGTGCTTCAAGTAGTGTGTGCCCGTC
TGTTGTGTGACTCTGGTAACTAGAGATCCCTCAGACCCTTTTAGTCAGTGTGGAAAATCTCTAGCAGCAT
GTGAGCAAAAGGCCAGCAAAAGGCCAGGAACCGTAAAAAGGCCGCGTTGCTGGCGTTTTTCCATAGGCTC
CGCCCCCCTGACGAGCATCACAAAAATCGACGCTCAAGTCAGAGGTGGCGAAACCCGACAGGACTATAAA
GATACCAGGCGTTTCCCCCTGGAAGCTCCCTCGTGCGCTCTCCTGTTCCGACCCTGCCGCTTACCGGATA
CCTGTCCGCCTTTCTCCCTTCGGGAAGCGTGGCGCTTTCTCATAGCTCACGCTGTAGGTATCTCAGTTCG
GTGTAGGTCGTTCGCTCCAAGCTGGGCTGTGTGCACGAACCCCCCGTTCAGCCCGACCGCTGCGCCTTAT
CCGGTAACTATCGTCTTGAGTCCAACCCGGTAAGACACGACTTATCGCCACTGGCAGCAGCCACTGGTAA
CAGGATTAGCAGAGCGAGGTATGTAGGCGGTGCTACAGAGTTCTTGAAGTGGTGGCCTAACTACGGCTAC
ACTAGAAGAACAGTATTTGGTATCTGCGCTCTGCTGAAGCCAGTTACCTTCGGAAAAAGAGTTGGTAGCT
CTTGATCCGGCAAACAAACCACCGCTGGTAGCGGTGGTTTTTTTGTTTGCAAGCAGCAGATTACGCGCAG
AAAAAAAGGATCTCAAGAAGATCCTTTGATCTTTTCTACGGGGTCTGACGCTCAGTGGAACGAAAACTCA
CGTTAAGGGATTTTGGTCATGATTACCAATGCTTAATCAGTGAGGCACCTATCTCAGCGATCTGTCTATT
TCGTTCATCCATAGTTGCCTGACTCCCCGTCGTGTAGATAACTACGATACGGGAGGGCTTACCATCTGGC
CCCAGTGCTGCAATGATACCGCGAGACCCACGCTCACCGGCTCCAGATTTATCAGCAATAAACCAGCCAG
CCGGAAGGGCCGAGCGCAGAAGTGGTCCTGCAACTTTATCCGCCTCCATCCAGTCTATTAATTGTTGCCG
GGAAGCTAGAGTAAGTAGTTCGCCAGTTAATAGTTTGCGCAACGTTGTTGCCATTGCTACAGGCATCGTG
GTGTCACGCTCGTCGTTTGGTATGGCTTCATTCAGCTCCGGTTCCCAACGATCAAGGCGAGTTACATGAT
CCCCCATGTTGTGCAAAAAAGCGGTTAGCTCCTTCGGTCCTCCGATCGTTGTCAGAAGTAAGTTGGCCGC
AGTGTTATCACTCATGGTTATGGCAGCACTGCATAATTCTCTTACTGTCATGCCATCCGTAAGATGCTTT
TCTGTGACTGGTGAGTACTCAACCAAGTCATTCTGAGAATAGTGTATGCGGCGACCGAGTTGCTCTTGCC
CGGCGTCAATACGGGATAATACCGCGCCACATAGCAGAACTTTAAAAGTGCTCATCATTGGAAAACGTTC
TTCGGGGCGAAAACTCTCAAGGATCTTACCGCTGTTGAGATCCAGTTCGATGTAACCCACTCGTGCACCC
AACTGATCTTCAGCATCTTTTACTTTCACCAGCGTTTCTGGGTGAGCAAAAACAGGAAGGCAAAATGCCG
CAAAAAAGGGAATAAGGGCGACACGGAAATGTTGAATACTCATACTCTTCCTTTTTCAATATTATTGAAG
CATTTATCAGGGTTATTGTCTCATGAGCGGATACATATTTGAATGTATTTAGAAAAATAAACAAATAGGG
GTTCCGCGCACATTTCCCCGAAAAGTGCCACCTGAC
